Addgene plasmid #52729: pMXs-hs-KRAS
Purpose: retroviral expression of human KRAS
Depositing lab: Shinya Yamanaka. Depositing organization: Kyoto University, Center for iPS Cell Research and Application. Publication: The let-7/LIN-41 pathway regulates reprogramming to human induced pluripotent stem cells by controlling expression of prodifferentiation genes. Worringer KA, Rand TA, Hayashi Y, Sami S, Takahashi K, Tanabe K, Narita M, Srivastava D, Yamanaka S. Cell Stem Cell. 2014 Jan 2;14(1):40-52. doi: 10.1016/j.stem.2013.11.001. Epub 2013 Nov 14. PubMed 24239284.
Backbone
  Vector backbone: pMXs
  Vector type: Mammalian Expression, Retroviral
Growth in bacteria
  Bacterial resistance: Ampicillin, 100 μg/mL
  Growth temperature: 37°C
  Growth strain: Top10
  Copy number: High Copy
Gene/Insert
  Gene/Insert name: KRAS (alt name: Kirsten rat sarcoma viral oncogene homolog)
  Species: H. sapiens (human)
  Entrez Gene: KRAS (a.k.a. 'C-K-RAS, C-K-RAS, CFC2, K-RAS2A, K-RAS2B, K-RAS4A, K-RAS4B, K-Ras, K-Ras 2, KI-RAS, KRAS1, KRAS2, NS, NS3, OES, RALD, RASK2, c-Ki-ras, c-Ki-ras2)
Resource information
  A portion of this plasmid was derived from a plasmid made by: pMXs is from Dr. Toshio Kitamura of the University of Tokyo, the Institute of Medical Science. If you use this plasmid in a paper, please cite: Retrovirus-mediated gene transfer and expression cloning: powerful tools in functional genomics. Exp Hematol. 2003 Nov;31(11):1007-14. Kitamura T, Koshino Y, Shibata F, Oki T, Nakajima H, Nosaka T, Kumagai H.
Terms and licenses: Academic/Nonprofit Terms; Industry Terms: Not Available to Industry
How to cite: pMXs-hs-KRAS was a gift from Shinya Yamanaka (Addgene plasmid # 52729 ; http://n2t.net/addgene:52729 ; RRID:Addgene_52729)
