[The description below was written by a language model from this plasmid's Addgene catalogue record and pLannotate feature annotations shown in this document.]
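Description:
pMXs-hs-KRAS is a Moloney murine leukemia virus (MMLV)-based retroviral expression vector carrying the human KRAS coding sequence in the pMXs backbone, intended for gene delivery into mammalian cells. In bacteria it is propagated as a high-copy plasmid through a ColE1/pUC-type origin of replication and selected with ampicillin, with β-lactamase expressed from its own bla promoter. A short lacI fragment near the origin appears to be a non-functional backbone remnant.

The viral portion of the roughly 5.4 kb sequence begins with a 5′ MMLV LTR, followed by the MMLV packaging signal (Ψ, with an adjacent fragment annotated as MESV Ψ), a truncated gag segment lacking its start codon, and a pol-derived region containing the splice acceptor. These elements allow the transcribed vector RNA to be efficiently encapsidated when the viral proteins are supplied in trans by a packaging cell line, without the vector itself encoding functional viral genes. No separate internal promoter is annotated, so expression of the insert is presumably driven by the 5′ LTR. The K-Ras open reading frame is flanked by attB1 and attB2 sites, indicating it was introduced by Gateway recombination into a Gateway-adapted version of the vector. No epitope tags, reporters or mammalian selection markers are annotated. Downstream lies the 3′ LTR. The annotation tool labels a short part of it as resembling a ΔU3 self-inactivating LTR, but this is only a fragment match next to a larger MMLV LTR annotation. The record does not state which KRAS isoform is encoded or whether it is wild-type or mutant. The construct was deposited in connection with work on human induced pluripotent stem cell reprogramming and serves for stable retroviral overexpression of KRAS in target cells.
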