Features (pLannotate 1.2.2; 14 found; start..end, strand, type, name):
      1..594     +  LTR            LTR: long terminal repeat from Moloney murine leukemia virus
    657..856     +  misc_feature   MMLV Ψ: packaging signal of Moloney murine leukemia virus (MMLV)
    908..996     +  misc_feature   MESV Ψ (fragment): packaging signal of murine embryonic stem cell virus
   1073..1489    +  CDS            gag (truncated): truncated Moloney murine leukemia virus (MMLV) gag gene lacking the start codon
   1499..1873    +  misc_feature   pol region: Moloney murine leukemia virus (MMLV) pol region containing the splice acceptor site
   1924..1948    +  protein_bind   attB1: mutant version of attB; recombination site for the Gateway® BP reaction BP Clonase™
   1969..2535    +  CDS            K-Ras (sequence partly withheld): human small GTPase proto-oncoprotein
   2552..2576    -  protein_bind   attB2: mutant version of attB; recombination site for the Gateway® BP reaction BP Clonase™
   2771..2892    +  LTR            3' LTR (ΔU3) (fragment): self-inactivating 3' long terminal repeat (LTR) from Moloney murine leukemia virus
   2893..3362    +  LTR            LTR: long terminal repeat from Moloney murine leukemia virus
   3428..3480    -  CDS            lacI (fragment): lac repressor; lacI; The lac repressor binds to the lac operator to inhibit transcription in E. coli. This inhibition can be relieved by adding lactose or isopropyl-β-D-thiogalactopyranoside (IPTG).
   3663..4251    -  rep_origin     ori: high-copy-number ColE1/pMB1/pBR322/pUC origin of replication
   4415..5275    -  CDS            AmpR: β-lactamase; bla; confers resistance to ampicillin, carbenicillin, and related antibiotics
   5276..5380    -  promoter       AmpR promoter: bla
>Addgene plasmid #52729 | pMXs-hs-KRAS | addgene full sequence | sequence record 139449 | Addgene NGS result
AATGAAAGACCCCACCTGTAGGTTTGGCAAGCTAGCTTAAGTAACGCCATTTTGCAAGGCATGGAAAAAT
ACATAACTGAGAATAGAAAAGTTCAGATCAAGGTCAGGAACAGATGGAACAGCTGAATATGGGCCAAACA
GGATATCTGTGGTAAGCAGTTCCTGCCCCGGCTCAGGGCCAAGAACAGATGGAACAGCTGAATATGGGCC
AAACAGGATATCTGTGGTAAGCAGTTCCTGCCCCGGCTCAGGGCCAAGAACAGATGGTCCCCAGATGCGG
TCCAGCCCTCAGCAGTTTCTAGAGAACCATCAGATGTTTCCAGGGTGCCCCAAGGACCTGAAATGACCCT
GTGCCTTATTTGAACTAACCAATCAGTTCGCTTCTCGCTTCTGTTCGCGCGCTTCTGCTCCCCGAGCTCA
ATAAAAGAGCCCACAACCCCTCACTCGGCGCGCCAGTCCTCCGATTGACTGAGTCGCCCGGGTACCCGTG
TATCCAATAAACCCTCTTGCAGTTGCATCCGACTTGTGGTCTCGCTGTTCCTTGGGAGGGTCTCCTCTGA
GTGATTGACTACCCGTCAGCGGGGGTCTTTCATTTGGGGGCTCGTCCGGGATCGGGAGACCCCTGCCCAG
GGACCACCGACCCACCACCGGGAGGTAAGCTGGCCAGCAACTTATCTGTGTCTGTCCGATTGTCTAGTGT
CTATGACTGATTTTATGCGCCTGCGTCGGTACTAGTTAGCTAACTAGCTCTGTATCTGGCGGACCCGTGG
TGGAACTGACGAGTTCGGAACACCCGGCCGCAACCCTGGGAGACGTCCCAGGGACTTCGGGGGCCGTTTT
TGTGGCCCGACCTGAGTCCAAAAATCCCGATCGTTTTGGACTCTTTGGTGCACCCCCCTAATAGGAGGGA
TATGTGGTTCTGGTAGGAGACGAGAACCTAAAACAGTTCCCGCCTCCGTCTGAATTTTTGCTTTCGGTTT
GGGACCGAAGCCGCGCCGCGCGTCTTGTCTGCTGCAGCATCGTTCTGTGTTGTCTCTGTCTGACTGTGTT
TCTGTATTTGTCTGAAAATTAGGGCCAGACTGTTACCACTCCCTTAAGTTTGACCTTAGGTCACTGGAAA
GATGTCGAGCGGATCGCTCACAACCAGTCGGTAGATGTCAAGAAGAGACGTTGGGTTACCTTCTGCTCTG
CAGAATGGCCAACCTTTAACGTCGGATGGCCGCGAGACGGCACCTTTAACCGAGACCTCATCACCCAGGT
TAAGATCAAGGTCTTTTCACCTGGCCCGCATGGACACCCAGACCAGGTCCCCTACATCGTGACCTGGGAA
GCCTTGGCTTTTGACCCCCCTCCCTGGGTCAAGCCCTTTGTACACCCTAAGCCTCCGCCTCCTCTTCCTC
CATCCGCCCCGTCTCTCCCCCTTGAACCTCCTCGTTCGACCCCGCCTCGATCCTCCCTTTATCCAGCCCT
CACTCCTTCTCTAGGCGCCCCCATATGGCCATATGAGATCTTATATGGGGCACCCCCGCCCCTTGTAAAC
TTCCCTGACCCTGACATGACAAGAGTTACTAACAGCCCCTCTCTCCAAGCTCACTTACAGGCTCTCTACT
TAGTCCAGCACGAAGTCTGGAGACCTCTGGCGGCAGCCTACCAAGAACAACTGGACCGACCGGTGGTACC
TCACCCTTACCGAGTCGGCGACACAGTGTGGGTCCGCCGACACCAGACTAAGAACCTAGAACCTCGCTGG
AAAGGACCTTACACAGTCCTGCTGACCACCCCCACCGCCCTCAAAGTAGACGGCATCGCAGCTTGGATAC
ACGCCGCCCACGTGAAGGCTGCCGACCCCGGGGGTGGACCATCCTCTAGACTGCCGGATCTAGCTAGTTA
ATTAAGGATCCCAGTGTGGTGGTACGGGAAATCACAAGTTTGTACAAAAAAGCAGGCTCCGCGGCCGCCC
CCTTCACC
[564 nt withheld, positions 1969-2532]
TAAAAGGGTGGGCGCGCCGACCCAGCTTTCTTGTACAAAGTGGTGATATTCCAGCTGAGCGCCGGTCGCT
ACCATTACCAGTTGGTCTGGTGTCAAAAATAATAATAACCGGGCAGGCCATGTCTGCCCGTATTTCGCGT
AAGGAAATCCATTATGTACTATTTAAACTCGAGCGGCCGCCAGCACAGTGGTCGACGATAAAATAAAAGA
TTTTATTTAGTCTCCAGAAAAAGGGGGGAATGAAAGACCCCACCTGTAGGTTTGGCAAGCTAGCTTAAGT
AACGCCATTTTGCAAGGCATGGAAAAATACATAACTGAGAATAGAGAAGTTCAGATCAAGGTCAGGAACA
GATGGAACAGCTGAATATGGGCCAAACAGGATATCTGTGGTAAGCAGTTCCTGCCCCGGCTCAGGGCCAA
GAACAGATGGAACAGCTGAATATGGGCCAAACAGGATATCTGTGGTAAGCAGTTCCTGCCCCGGCTCAGG
GCCAAGAACAGATGGTCCCCAGATGCGGTCCAGCCCTCAGCAGTTTCTAGAGAACCATCAGATGTTTCCA
GGGTGCCCCAAGGACCTGAAATGACCCTGTGCCTTATTTGAACTAACCAATCAGTTCGCTTCTCGCTTCT
GTTCGCGCGCTTCTGCTCCCCGAGCTCAATAAAAGAGCCCACAACCCCTCACTCGGGGCGCCAGTCCTCC
GATTGACTGAGTCGCCCGGGTACCCGTGTATCCAATAAACCCTCTTGCAGTTGCATCCGACTTGTGGTCT
CGCTGTTCCTTGGGAGGGTCTCCTCTGAGTGATTGACTACCCGTCAGCGGGGGTCTTTCACATGCAGCAT
GTATCAAAATTAATTTGGTTTTTTTTCTTAAGTATTTACATTAAATGGCCATAGTTGCATTAATGAATCG
GCCAACGCGCGGGGAGAGGCGGTTTGCGTATTGGGCGCTCTTCCGCTTCCTCGCTCACTGACTCGCTGCG
CTCGGTCGTTCGGCTGCGGCGAGCGGTATCAGCTCACTCAAAGGCGGTAATACGGTTATCCACAGAATCA
GGGGATAACGCAGGAAAGAACATGTGAGCAAAAGGCCAGCAAAAGGCCAGGAACCGTAAAAAGGCCGCGT
TGCTGGCGTTTTTCCATAGGCTCCGCCCCCCTGACGAGCATCACAAAAATCGACGCTCAAGTCAGAGGTG
GCGAAACCCGACAGGACTATAAAGATACCAGGCGTTTCCCCCTGGAAGCTCCCTCGTGCGCTCTCCTGTT
CCGACCCTGCCGCTTACCGGATACCTGTCCGCCTTTCTCCCTTCGGGAAGCGTGGCGCTTTCTCATAGCT
CACGCTGTAGGTATCTCAGTTCGGTGTAGGTCGTTCGCTCCAAGCTGGGCTGTGTGCACGAACCCCCCGT
TCAGCCCGACCGCTGCGCCTTATCCGGTAACTATCGTCTTGAGTCCAACCCGGTAAGACACGACTTATCG
CCACTGGCAGCAGCCACTGGTAACAGGATTAGCAGAGCGAGGTATGTAGGCGGTGCTACAGAGTTCTTGA
AGTGGTGGCCTAACTACGGCTACACTAGAAGAACAGTATTTGGTATCTGCGCTCTGCTGAAGCCAGTTAC
CTTCGGAAAAAGAGTTGGTAGCTCTTGATCCGGCAAACAAACCACCGCTGGTAGCGGTGGTTTTTTTGTT
TGCAAGCAGCAGATTACGCGCAGAAAAAAAGGATCTCAAGAAGATCCTTTGATCTTTTCTACGGGGTCTG
ACGCTCAGTGGAACGAAAACTCACGTTAAGGGATTTTGGTCATGAGATTATCAAAAAGGATCTTCACCTA
GATCCTTTTGCGGCCGGCCGCAAATCAATCTAAAGTATATATGAGTAAACTTGGTCTGACAGTTACCAAT
GCTTAATCAGTGAGGCACCTATCTCAGCGATCTGTCTATTTCGTTCATCCATAGTTGCCTGACTCCCCGT
CGTGTAGATAACTACGATACGGGAGGGCTTACCATCTGGCCCCAGTGCTGCAATGATACCGCGAGACCCA
CGCTCACCGGCTCCAGATTTATCAGCAATAAACCAGCCAGCCGGAAGGGCCGAGCGCAGAAGTGGTCCTG
CAACTTTATCCGCCTCCATCCAGTCTATTAATTGTTGCCGGGAAGCTAGAGTAAGTAGTTCGCCAGTTAA
TAGTTTGCGCAACGTTGTTGCCATTGCTACAGGCATCGTGGTGTCACGCTCGTCGTTTGGTATGGCTTCA
TTCAGCTCCGGTTCCCAACGATCAAGGCGAGTTACATGATCCCCCATGTTGTGCAAAAAAGCGGTTAGCT
CCTTCGGTCCTCCGATCGTTGTCAGAAGTAAGTTGGCCGCAGTGTTATCACTCATGGTTATGGCAGCACT
GCATAATTCTCTTACTGTCATGCCATCCGTAAGATGCTTTTCTGTGACTGGTGAGTACTCAACCAAGTCA
TTCTGAGAATAGTGTATGCGGCGACCGAGTTGCTCTTGCCCGGCGTCAATACGGGATAATACCGCGCCAC
ATAGCAGAACTTTAAAAGTGCTCATCATTGGAAAACGTTCTTCGGGGCGAAAACTCTCAAGGATCTTACC
GCTGTTGAGATCCAGTTCGATGTAACCCACTCGTGCACCCAACTGATCTTCAGCATCTTTTACTTTCACC
AGCGTTTCTGGGTGAGCAAAAACAGGAAGGCAAAATGCCGCAAAAAAGGGAATAAGGGCGACACGGAAAT
GTTGAATACTCATACTCTTCCTTTTTCAATATTATTGAAGCATTTATCAGGGTTATTGTCTCATGAGCGG
ATACATATTTGAATGTATTTAGAAAAATAAACAAATAGGGGTTCCGCGCACATTTCCCCGAAAAGTGCCA
CCTGCAT
