>Addgene plasmid #52729 | pMXs-hs-KRAS | addgene partial sequence | sequence record 83987 | pMX-S1811 5'-GACGGCATCGCAGCTTGGATACAC-3'
GTGAAGGCTGCCGACCCCGGGGGTGGACCATCCTCTAGACTGCCGGATCTAGCTAGTTAATTAAGGATCC
CAGTGTGGTGGTACGGGAAATCACAAGTTTGTACAAAAAAGCAGGCTCCGCGGCCGCCCCCTTCACC
[564 nt withheld, positions 138-701]
TAAAAGGGTGGGCGCGCCGACCCAGCTTTCTTGTACAAAGTGGTGATATTCCAGCTGAGCGCCGGTCGCT
ACCATTACCAGTTGGTCTGGTGTCAAAAATAATAATAACCGGGCAGGCCATGTCTGCCCGTATTTCGCGT
AAGGAAATCCATTATGTACTATTTAAACTCGAGCGGCCGCCAGCACAGTGGTCGACGATAAAATAAAAGA
TTTTATTTAGTCTCCAGAAAAAGGGGGGAATGAAAGACCCCACCTGTAGGTTTGGCAAGCTAGCTTAAGT
AACGCCATTTTGCAAGGCATGGAAAAATACATAACTGAGAATAGAGAAGTTCAGATCAAGGTCAGGAACA
GATGGAACAGCTGAATATGGGCCAAACAGGATATCTGTGGTAAGCAGTTCCTGCCCCGGCTCAGGGCCAA
GAACAGATGGAACAGCTGAATATGGGCCAAACAGGA
